>Addgene plasmid #107449 | pYES2.1-pomMet8 | addgene full sequence | sequence record 208850 | Addgene NGS Result
CGGATTAGAAGCCGCCGAGCGGGTGACAGCCCTCCGAAGGAAGACTCTCCTCCGTGCGTCCTCGTCTTCA
CCGGTCGCGTTCCTGAAACGCAGATGTGCCTCGCGCCGCACTGCTCCGAACAATAAAGATTCTACAATAC
TAGCTTTTATGGTTATGAAGAGGAAAAATTGGCAGTAACCTGGCCCCACAAACCTTCAAATGAACGAATC
AAATTAACAACCATAGGATGATAATGCGATTAGTTTTTTAGCCTTATTTCTGGGGTAATTAATCAGCGAA
GCGATGATTTTTGATCTATTAACAGATATATAAATGCAAAAACTGCATAACCACTTTAACTAATACTTTC
AACATTTTCGGTTTGTATTACTTCTTATTCAAATGTAATAAAAGTATCAACAAAAAATTGTTAATATACC
TCTATACTTTAACGTCAAGGAGAAAAAACCCCGGATCGGACTACTAGCAGCTGTAATACGACTCACTATA
GGGAATATTAAGCTCGCCCTTATGGCTTCAAAATATCAGTCTGTGCAGCCTGGTGGATCATTAATTATTG
CTTGGCGTGCACAAGGTAAAAAAGTATTAATTGTTGGAGGTGGCGTTGTGGCAGCTGGGCGTATATTGCA
TGTTTTGAATGCGGATGCCCATGTTATCGTTGTAAGTCCAAAAGCTGGTCTTTGTAAAGAAGTGGCTTGG
AGAATACAGGAGAAGCAAGTTGAATGGCGAGACAGGGGATTTCTAGTCGAAGATTTGTCTGACGATGTAA
ACATGGTACTTACAGCCATAGATGATCCCAGCTTGTCTTCCGAAATTTATAAGTTATGCAAAAGCAAAAA
AATCCCGGTCAATGCGGCGGATATTCCACCTGAATGTGATTTCTACTTTGGGTCTGAAATCCGTAACGGC
CCTCTACAAATTATGGTTAGCACCAATGGTAAAGGTCCAAAACTTGCCAGTTTAATACGAAAAAAAATCG
AAAGTTCAATCAATCCAGCTACTGGTATGGCATTGGAAAAAACTGGCCTTTTACGACAAAAATTACGAGA
CATTGTTCCCGAACCTGAAAACAGTCGCAAAAGAATGAGATGGATGATTGAGATTTGCGAACTGTGGTCT
TTGGAGGAACTTGCCATGCTCGACGAAAATCTCATCAACCGACTTTTGGGATACTTCCCAAAAAAAACAC
CTAGTTATCGAGAAATAACGACTCCAGCCTACAGCAAGATAGACAACTACATATGGTTTGGAGCAATTAT
AATTTCTGGGGCTGTTCTCCTCAAACATGTTTCAAAAGCTCGTAAGGGCGAGCTTCGAGGTCACCCATTC
GAAGGTAAGCCTATCCCTAACCCTCTCCTCGGTCTCGATTCTACGCGTACCGGTCATCATCACCATCACC
ATTGAGTTTCTAGAGGGCCGCATCATGTAATTAGTTATGTCACGCTTACATTCACGCCCTCCCCCCACAT
CCGCTCTAACCGAAAAGGAAGGAGTTAGACAACCTGAAGTCTAGGTCCCTATTTATTTTTTTATAGTTAT
GTTAGTATTAAGAACGTTATTTATATTTCAAATTTTTCTTTTTTTTCTGTACAGACGCGTGTACGCATGT
AACATTATACTGAAAACCTTGCTTGAGAAGGTTTTGGGACGCTCGAAGGCTTTAATTTGCAAGCTGCGGC
CCTGCATTAATGAATCGGCCAACGCGCGGGGAGAGGCGGTTTGCGTATTGGGCGCTCTTCCGCTTCCTCG
CTCACTGACTCGCTGCGCTCGGTCGTTCGGCTGCGGCGAGCGGTATCAGCTCACTCAAAGGCGGTAATAC
GGTTATCCACAGAATCAGGGGATAACGCAGGAAAGAACATGTGAGCAAAAGGCCAGCAAAAGGCCAGGAA
CCGTAAAAAGGCCGCGTTGCTGGCGTTTTTCCATAGGCTCCGCCCCCCTGACGAGCATCACAAAAATCGA
CGCTCAAGTCAGAGGTGGCGAAACCCGACAGGACTATAAAGATACCAGGCGTTTCCCCCTGGAAGCTCCC
TCGTGCGCTCTCCTGTTCCGACCCTGCCGCTTACCGGATACCTGTCCGCCTTTCTCCCTTCGGGAAGCGT
GGCGCTTTCTCATAGCTCACGCTGTAGGTATCTCAGTTCGGTGTAGGTCGTTCGCTCCAAGCTGGGCTGT
GTGCACGAACCCCCCGTTCAGCCCGACCGCTGCGCCTTATCCGGTAACTATCGTCTTGAGTCCAACCCGG
TAAGACACGACTTATCGCCACTGGCAGCAGCCACTGGTAACAGGATTAGCAGAGCGAGGTATGTAGGCGG
TGCTACAGAGTTCTTGAAGTGGTGGCCTAACTACGGCTACACTAGAAGAACAGTATTTGGTATCTGCGCT
CTGCTGAAGCCAGTTACCTTCGGAAAAAGAGTTGGTAGCTCTTGATCCGGCAAACAAACCACCGCTGGTA
GCGGTGGTTTTTTTGTTTGCAAGCAGCAGATTACGCGCAGAAAAAAAGGATCTCAAGAAGATCCTTTGAT
CTTTTCTACGGGGTCTGACGCTCAGTGGAACGAAAACTCACGTTAAGGGATTTTGGTCATGAGATTATCA
AAAAGGATCTTCACCTAGATCCTTTTAAATTAAAAATGAAGTTTTAAATCAATCTAAAGTATATATGAGT
AAACTTGGTCTGACAGTTACCAATGCTTAATCAGTGAGGCACCTATCTCAGCGATCTGTCTATTTCGTTC
ATCCATAGTTGCCTGACTCCCCGTCGTGTAGATAACTACGATACGGGAGGGCTTACCATCTGGCCCCAGT
GCTGCAATGATACCGCGAGACCCACGCTCACCGGCTCCAGATTTATCAGCAATAAACCAGCCAGCCGGAA
GGGCCGAGCGCAGAAGTGGTCCTGCAACTTTATCCGCCTCCATCCAGTCTATTAATTGTTGCCGGGAAGC
TAGAGTAAGTAGTTCGCCAGTTAATAGTTTGCGCAACGTTGTTGCCATTGCTACAGGCATCGTGGTGTCA
CGCTCGTCGTTTGGTATGGCTTCATTCAGCTCCGGTTCCCAACGATCAAGGCGAGTTACATGATCCCCCA
TGTTGTGCAAAAAAGCGGTTAGCTCCTTCGGTCCTCCGATCGTTGTCAGAAGTAAGTTGGCCGCAGTGTT
ATCACTCATGGTTATGGCAGCACTGCATAATTCTCTTACTGTCATGCCATCCGTAAGATGCTTTTCTGTG
ACTGGTGAGTACTCAACCAAGTCATTCTGAGAATAGTGTATGCGGCGACCGAGTTGCTCTTGCCCGGCGT
CAATACGGGATAATACCGCGCCACATAGCAGAACTTTAAAAGTGCTCATCATTGGAAAACGTTCTTCGGG
GCGAAAACTCTCAAGGATCTTACCGCTGTTGAGATCCAGTTCGATGTAACCCACTCGTGCACCCAACTGA
TCTTCAGCATCTTTTACTTTCACCAGCGTTTCTGGGTGAGCAAAAACAGGAAGGCAAAATGCCGCAAAAA
AGGGAATAAGGGCGACACGGAAATGTTGAATACTCATACTCTTCCTTTTTCAATGGGTAATAACTGATAT
AATTAAATTGAAGCTCTAATTTGTGAGTTTAGTATACATGCATTTACTTATAATACAGTTTTTTAGTTTT
GCTGGCCGCATCTTCTCAAATATGCTTCCCAGCCTGCTTTTCTGTAACGTTCACCCTCTACCTTAGCATC
CCTTCCCTTTGCAAATAGTCCTCTTCCAACAATAATAATGTCAGATCCTGTAGAGACCACATCATCCACG
GTTCTATACTGTTGACCCAATGCGTCTCCCTTGTCATCTAAACCCACACCGGGTGTCATAATCAACCAAT
CGTAACCTTCATCTCTTCCACCCATGTCTCTTTGAGCAATAAAGCCGATAACAAAATCTTTGTCGCTCTT
CGCAATGTCAACAGTACCCTTAGTATATTCTCCAGTAGATAGGGAGCCCTTGCATGACAATTCTGCTAAC
ATCAAAAGGCCTCTAGGTTCCTTTGTTACTTCTTCTGCCGCCTGCTTCAAACCGCTAACAATACCTGGGC
CCACCACACCGTGTGCATTCGTAATGTCTGCCCATTCTGCTATTCTGTATACACCCGCAGAGTACTGCAA
TTTGACTGTATTACCAATGTCAGCAAATTTTCTGTCTTCGAAGAGTAAAAAATTGTACTTGGCGGATAAT
GCCTTTAGCGGCTTAACTGTGCCCTCCATGGAAAAATCAGTCAAGATATCCACATGTGTTTTTAGTAAAC
AAATTTTGGGACCTAATGCTTCAACTAACTCCAGTAATTCCTTGGTGGTACGAACATCCAATGAAGCACA
CAAGTTTGTTTGCTTTTCGTGCATGATATTAAATAGCTTGGCAGCAACAGGACTAGGATGAGTAGCAGCA
CGTTCCTTATATGTAGCTTTCGACATGATTTATCTTCGTTTCCTGCAGGTTTTTGTTCTGTGCAGTTGGG
TTAAGAATACTGGGCAATTTCATGTTTCTTCAACACTACATATGCGTATATATACCAATCTAAGTCTGTG
CTCCTTCCTTCGTTCTTCCTTCTGTTCGGAGATTACCGAATCAAAAAAATTTCAAGGAAACCGAAATCAA
AAAAAAGAATAAAAAAAAAATGATGAATTGAAAAGCTAGCTTATCGATGATAAGCTGTCAAACATGAGAA
TTAATTCCACGGACTATAGACTATACCTAGTATACTCCGTCTACTGTACGATACACTTCCGCTCAGGTCC
TTGTCCTTTAACGAGGCCTTACCACTCTTTTGTTACTCTATTGATCCAGCTCAGCAAAGGCAGTGTGATC
TAAGATTCTATCTTCGCGATGTAGTAAAACTAGCTAGACCGAGAAAGAGACTAGAAATGCAAAAGGCACT
TCTACAATGGCTGCCATCATTATTATCCGATGTGACGCTGCAGCTTCTCAATGATATTCGAATACGCTTT
GAGGAGATACAGCCTAATATCCGACAAACTGTTTTACAGATTTACGATCGTACTTGTTACCCATCATTGA
ATTTTGAACATCCGAACCTGGGAGTTTTCCCTGAAACAGATAGTATATTTGAACCTGTATAATAATATAT
AGTCTAGCGCTTTACGGAAGACAATGTATGTATTTCGGTTCCTGGAGAAACTATTGCATCTATTGCATAG
GTAATCTTGCACGTCGCATCCCCGGTTCATTTTCTGCGTTTCCATCTTGCACTTCAATAGCATATCTTTG
TTAACGAAGCATCTGTGCTTCATTTTGTAGAACAAAAATGCAACGCGAGAGCGCTAATTTTTCAAACAAA
GAATCTGAGCTGCATTTTTACAGAACAGAAATGCAACGCGAAAGCGCTATTTTACCAACGAAGAATCTGT
GCTTCATTTTTGTAAAACAAAAATGCAACGCGAGAGCGCTAATTTTTCAAACAAAGAATCTGAGCTGCAT
TTTTACAGAACAGAAATGCAACGCGAGAGCGCTATTTTACCAACAAAGAATCTATACTTCTTTTTTGTTC
TACAAAAATGCATCCCGAGAGCGCTATTTTTCTAACAAAGCATCTTAGATTACTTTTTTTCTCCTTTGTG
CGCTCTATAATGCAGTCTCTTGATAACTTTTTGCACTGTAGGTCCGTTAAGGTTAGAAGAAGGCTACTTT
GGTGTCTATTTTCTCTTCCATAAAAAAAGCCTGACTCCACTTCCCGCGTTTACTGATTACTAGCGAAGCT
GCGGGTGCATTTTTTCAAGATAAAGGCATCCCCGATTATATTCTATACCGATGTGGATTGCGCATACTTT
GTGAACAGAAAGTGATAGCGTTGATGATTCTTCATTGGTCAGAAAATTATGAACGGTTTCTTCTATTTTG
TCTCTATATACTACGTATAGGAAATGTTTACATTTTCGTATTGTTTTCGATTCACTCTATGAATAGTTCT
TACTACAATTTTTTTGTCTAAAGAGTAATACTAGAGATAAACATAAAAAATGTAGAGGTCGAGTTTAGAT
GCAAGTTCAAGGAGCGAAAGGTGGATGGGTAGGTTATATAGGGATATAGCACAGAGATATATAGCAAAGA
GATACTTTTGAGCAATGTTTGTGGAAGCGGTATTCGCAATGGGAAGCTCC
[37 nt withheld, positions 6141-6177]
AGATTGTATAAGCAAATATTTAAATTGTAAGCGTTAATATTTTGTTAAAATTCGCGTTAAATTTTTGTTA
AATCAGCTCATTTTTTAACCAATAGGCCGAAATCGGCAAAATCCCTTATAAATCAAAAGAATAGACCGAG
ATAGGGT
[37 nt withheld, positions 6325-6361]
AAAGAACGTGGACTCCAACGTCAAAGG
[49 nt withheld, positions 6389-6437]
T
[91 nt withheld, positions 6439-6529]
G
[124 nt withheld, positions 6531-6654]
GGGGATCGATCCACTAGTCCA
Features (pLannotate 1.2.2; 15 found; start..end, strand, type, name):
      1..442     +  promoter       GAL1 promoter: S. cerevisiae GAL1; inducible promoter, regulated by Gal4
    474..492     +  promoter       T7 promoter: promoter for bacteriophage T7 RNA polymerase
    512..1303    +  CDS            met8: MET8_SCHPO - Protein inferred from homology: Swiss-Prot protein existence level 3. Catalyzes the conversion of precorrin-2 into siroheme. This reaction consist of the NAD-dependent oxidation of precorrin-2 into sirohydrochlorin and its subsequent ferrochelation into siroheme (By similarity). From Schizosaccharomyces pombe (strain 972 / ATCC 24843) (Fission yeast).
   1334..1375    +  CDS            V5 tag: epitope tag from simian virus 5
   1423..1670    +  terminator     CYC1 terminator: S. cerevisiae CYC1; transcription terminator for CYC1
   1682..1735    -  CDS            lacI (fragment): lac repressor; lacI; The lac repressor binds to the lac operator to inhibit transcription in E. coli. This inhibition can be relieved by adding lactose or isopropyl-β-D-thiogalactopyranoside (IPTG).
   1918..2506    -  rep_origin     ori: high-copy-number ColE1/pMB1/pBR322/pUC origin of replication
   2677..3537    -  CDS            AmpR: β-lactamase; bla; confers resistance to ampicillin, carbenicillin, and related antibiotics
   3538..3554    -  promoter       AmpR promoter (fragment): bla
   3633..4436    -  CDS            URA3: orotidine-5'-phosphate decarboxylase, required for uracil biosynthesis; S. cerevisiae URA3; yeast auxotrophic marker, counterselectable with 5-fluoroorotic acid (5-FOA)
   4437..4652    -  promoter       URA3 promoter: S. cerevisiae URA3
   4658..4681    -  promoter       tet promoter (fragment): E. coli promoter for tetracycline efflux protein gene
   4719..5099    +  CDS            RAF1 (fragment): RAF_YEAST - Experimental evidence at transcript level: Swiss-Prot protein existence level 2. Antagonizes transcriptional repression of recombinase FLP by REP1-REP2. May play a role in plasmid partitioning. From Saccharomyces cerevisiae (strain ATCC 204508 / S288c) (Baker's yeast).
   5253..6130    -  rep_origin     2μ ori: yeast 2μ plasmid origin of replication
   6226..6654    -  rep_origin     f1 ori (sequence partly withheld): f1 bacteriophage origin of replication; arrow indicates direction of (+) strand synthesis
