[The description below was written by a language model from this plasmid's Addgene catalogue record and pLannotate feature annotations shown in this document.]
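Description:
pYES2.1-pomMet8 is a yeast episomal expression plasmid built on the Invitrogen pYES2.1 TOPO-cloning backbone, designed to overexpress a fission yeast protein in Saccharomyces cerevisiae. It is a shuttle vector. In E. coli it replicates from a high-copy ColE1/pUC-type origin and is selected with ampicillin through the β-lactamase gene. In budding yeast it is maintained by the 2μ origin, with an adjacent fragment of 2μ plasmid sequence annotated as RAF1, and is selected by complementation of uracil auxotrophy with URA3 under its own promoter; URA3 can also be counterselected with 5-FOA. An f1 origin is also present, which permits production of single-stranded DNA. The short lacI and tet promoter fragments in the annotation appear to be backbone remnants rather than functional parts.

The payload is the 792 bp Schizosaccharomyces pombe met8 coding sequence, placed downstream of the galactose-inducible, Gal4-regulated GAL1 promoter and followed by the CYC1 transcription terminator. A T7 promoter lies between GAL1 and the insert. The open reading frame is recorded as fused at its C terminus to a V5-His tag. The feature table annotates the V5 epitope just downstream of the insert but does not separately call the His tag. Met8 is annotated, by homology, as the enzyme that converts precorrin-2 to siroheme through NAD-dependent oxidation and ferrochelation, and the depositor notes that it is the homologue of S. cerevisiae MET8. The plasmid provides inducible overexpression of the tagged MET fusion protein. The associated publication describes a functional genomics project in an introductory teaching laboratory, though the record does not describe specific experiments.
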