Addgene plasmid #107449: pYES2.1-pomMet8
Purpose: Overexpression of MET fusion protein in S. cerevisiae
Depositing lab: Clare O'Connor. Depositing organization: Boston College. Publication: Pathways over Time: Functional Genomics Research in an Introductory Laboratory Course. Reeves TD, Warner DM, Ludlow LH, O'Connor CM. CBE Life Sci Educ. 2018 Spring;17(1). pii: 17/1/ar1. doi: 10.1187/cbe.17-01-0012. PubMed 29326101.
Backbone
  Vector backbone: pYES2.1
  Backbone manufacturer: Invitrogen
  Backbone size w/o insert (bp): 5886
  Vector type: Yeast Expression
  Selectable markers: URA3
Growth in bacteria
  Bacterial resistance: Ampicillin, 100 μg/mL
  Growth temperature: 37°C
  Growth strain: DH5alpha
  Copy number: High Copy
Gene/Insert
  Gene/Insert name: Met8
  Species: S. pombe (fission yeast)
  Insert size (bp): 792
  Promoter: GAL1
  Tag / fusion protein: V5-His (C terminal on insert)
  Cloning method: TOPO Cloning
  Sequencing primers: 5′ AATATACCTCTATACTTTAACGTC; 3′ ACCGAGGAGAGGGTTAGGGAT
Terms and licenses: Academic/Nonprofit Terms; Industry Terms: Not Available to Industry
Depositor comments: S. pombe Met8 gene is homologous to the S. cerevesiae MET8 gene.
How to cite: pYES2.1-pomMet8 was a gift from Clare O'Connor (Addgene plasmid # 107449 ; http://n2t.net/addgene:107449 ; RRID:Addgene_107449)
