>Addgene plasmid #107449 | pYES2.1-pomMet8 | depositor partial sequence | sequence record 202682 | Coding sequence for S. pombe Met8 gene (without the stop codon)
ATGGCTTCAAAATATCAGTCTGTGCAGCCTGGTGGATCATTAATTATTGCTTGGCGTGCACAAGGTAAAA
AAGTATTAATTGTTGGAGGTGGCGTTGTGGCAGCTGGGCGTATATTGCATGTTTTGAATGCGGATGCCCA
TGTTATCGTTGTAAGTCCAAAAGCTGGTCTTTGTAAAGAAGTGGCTTGGAGAATACAGGAGAAGCAAGTT
GAATGGCGAGACAGGGGATTTCTAGTCGAAGATTTGTCTGACGATGTAAACATGGTACTTACAGCCATAG
ATGATCCCAGCTTGTCTTCCGAAATTTATAAGTTATGCAAAAGCAAAAAAATCCCGGTCAATGCGGCGGA
TATTCCACCTGAATGTGATTTCTACTTTGGGTCTGAAATCCGTAACGGCCCTCTACAAATTATGGTTAGC
ACCAATGGTAAAGGTCCAAAACTTGCCAGTTTAATACGAAAAAAAATCGAAAGTTCAATCAATCCAGCTA
CTGGTATGGCATTGGAAAAAACTGGCCTTTTACGACAAAAATTACGAGACATTGTTCCCGAACCTGAAAA
CAGTCGCAAAAGAATGAGATGGATGATTGAGATTTGCGAACTGTGGTCTTTGGAGGAACTTGCCATGCTC
GACGAAAATCTCATCAACCGACTTTTGGGATACTTCCCAAAAAAAACACCTAGTTATCGAGAAATAACGA
CTCCAGCCTACAGCAAGATAGACAACTACATATGGTTTGGAGCAATTATAATTTCTGGGGCTGTTCTCCT
CAAACATGTTTCAAAAGCTCGT
